Addgene plasmid #228865: pLV_3XHA-ATP6V1B2-mNeonGreen
Purpose: Stable expression of V-ATPase subunit ATP6V1B2 with N-terminal 3xHA and C-terminal mNeonGreen
Depositing lab: Wilhelm Palm. Depositing organization: Deutsches Krebsforschungszentrum (DKFZ). Publication: Direct control of lysosomal catabolic activity by mTORC1 through regulation of V-ATPase assembly. Ratto E, Chowdhury SR, Siefert NS, Schneider M, Wittmann M, Helm D, Palm W. Nat Commun. 2022 Aug 17;13(1):4848. doi: 10.1038/s41467-022-32515-6. PubMed 35977928.
Backbone
  Vector backbone: pLV-Ef1a-IRES Blast
  Backbone manufacturer: Addgene #85133
  Backbone size w/o insert (bp): 8567
  Total vector size (bp): 10871
  Vector type: Lentiviral
  Selectable markers: Blasticidin
Growth in bacteria
  Bacterial resistance: Ampicillin, 100 μg/mL
  Growth temperature: 30°C
  Growth strain: NEB Stable
  Copy number: High Copy
Gene/Insert
  Gene/Insert name: ATP6V1B2
  Species: H. sapiens (human)
  Insert size (bp): 2346
  Entrez Gene: ATP6V1B2 (a.k.a. ATP6B1B2, ATP6B2, DOOD, HO57, VATB, VPP3, Vma2, ZLS2)
  Tag / fusion protein: 3xHA (N terminal on insert); mNeonGreen (C terminal on insert)
  Cloning method: Gibson Cloning
  Sequencing primers: 5′ TGAGTGGGTGGAGACTGAAG; 3′ CTTCGGCCAGTAACGTTAGG
Terms and licenses: Academic/Nonprofit Terms; Industry Terms: Not Available to Industry
How to cite: pLV_3XHA-ATP6V1B2-mNeonGreen was a gift from Wilhelm Palm (Addgene plasmid # 228865 ; http://n2t.net/addgene:228865 ; RRID:Addgene_228865)
