[The description below was written by a language model from this plasmid's Addgene catalogue record and pLannotate feature annotations shown in this document.]
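Description:
pLV_3XHA-ATP6V1B2-mNeonGreen is an HIV-1-derived lentiviral transfer plasmid built on the pLV-Ef1a-IRES Blast backbone for stable expression of a tagged human V-ATPase subunit in mammalian cells. In bacteria it replicates from a high-copy ColE1/pUC-type origin and is selected through the β-lactamase (AmpR) gene. Remnants of a lac promoter/operator region and an SV40 polyadenylation signal lie in the plasmid backbone outside the viral segment. The viral portion is bounded by two HIV-1 LTR elements, both annotated as truncated and each preceded by a nef fragment. It also carries the Ψ packaging signal with a partial gag sequence, the Rev response element for Rev-dependent nuclear export of the genomic RNA, and the cPPT/CTS element, which aids nuclear import of the reverse-transcribed genome. No functional viral genes are annotated, so packaging functions must be supplied in trans.

The expression cassette is driven by the human EF-1α core promoter together with its intron A, a strong constitutive arrangement. It encodes a single fusion protein: three tandem HA epitopes at the N-terminus, the coding sequence of ATP6V1B2 (the non-catalytic B2 subunit of the peripheral V1 sector of the vacuolar proton ATPase), and the bright monomeric green/yellow fluorescent protein mNeonGreen at the C-terminus. An EMCV IRES downstream allows the blasticidin S deaminase gene (bsr) to be translated from the same transcript, linking blasticidin resistance to expression of the fusion. A WPRE follows to enhance transcript stability and expression. The dual tagging permits both HA-based immunodetection or pulldown and live fluorescence imaging of the subunit. This fits the associated study of V-ATPase assembly and lysosomal regulation by mTORC1.
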