Features (pLannotate 1.2.2; 25 found; start..end, strand, type, name):
     97..658     +  misc_feature   IRES: internal ribosome entry site (IRES) of the encephalomyocarditis virus (EMCV)
    667..1086    +  CDS            bsr: BSR_BACCE - Experimental evidence at protein level: Swiss-Prot protein existence level 1. Catalyzes the deamination of the cytosine moiety of the antibiotics blasticidin S, cytomycin and acetylblasticidin S. From Bacillus cereus.
   1113..1701    +  misc_feature   WPRE: woodchuck hepatitis virus posttranscriptional regulatory element
   1718..2236    +  CDS            nef (fragment): NEF_HV1BR - Experimental evidence at protein level: Swiss-Prot protein existence level 1. Extracellular Nef protein targets CD4(+) T-lymphocytes for apoptosis by interacting with CXCR4 surface receptors (PubMed:14990729). From Human immunodeficiency virus type 1 group M subtype B (isolate BRU/LAI) (HIV-1).
   2284..2541    +  LTR            5' LTR (truncated): truncated 5' long terminal repeat (LTR) from HIV-1
   2691..2713    -  protein_bind   lac operator (fragment): The lac repressor binds to the lac operator to inhibit transcription in E. coli. This inhibition can be relieved by adding lactose or isopropyl-β-D-thiogalactopyranoside (IPTG). lac repressor encoded by lacI
   2717..2747    -  promoter       lac promoter: promoter for the E. coli lac operon
   2762..2783    -  protein_bind   CAP binding site: CAP binding activates transcription in the presence of cAMP. E. coli catabolite activator protein
   2796..2888    -  CDS            lacI (fragment): lac repressor; lacI; The lac repressor binds to the lac operator to inhibit transcription in E. coli. This inhibition can be relieved by adding lactose or isopropyl-β-D-thiogalactopyranoside (IPTG).
   3071..3659    -  rep_origin     ori: high-copy-number ColE1/pMB1/pBR322/pUC origin of replication
   3830..4690    -  CDS            AmpR: β-lactamase; bla; confers resistance to ampicillin, carbenicillin, and related antibiotics
   4691..4795    -  promoter       AmpR promoter: bla
   4843..4977    +  polyA_signal   SV40 poly(A) signal: SV40 polyadenylation signal
   5144..5473    +  CDS            nef (fragment): NEF_HV1BR - Experimental evidence at protein level: Swiss-Prot protein existence level 1. Extracellular Nef protein targets CD4(+) T-lymphocytes for apoptosis by interacting with CXCR4 surface receptors (PubMed:14990729). From Human immunodeficiency virus type 1 group M subtype B (isolate BRU/LAI) (HIV-1).
   5521..5778    +  LTR            5' LTR (truncated): truncated 5' long terminal repeat (LTR) from HIV-1
   5825..5950    +  misc_feature   HIV-1 Ψ: packaging signal of human immunodeficiency virus type 1
   5934..6272    +  CDS            HIV-1 gag (fragment): gag protein from human immunodeficiency virus 1; gag
   6447..6680    +  misc_feature   RRE: The Rev response element (RRE) of HIV-1 allows for Rev-dependent mRNA export from the nucleus to the cytoplasm.
   7057..7157    +  CDS            Rev (fragment): human immunodeficiency virus 1 (HIV-1) Rev protein; rev; enhances nuclear export of unspliced and incompletely spliced viral mRNAs
   7172..7287    +  misc_feature   cPPT/CTS: central polypurine tract and central termination sequence of HIV-1 (lacking the first T)
   7365..7576    +  promoter       EF-1α core promoter: core promoter for human elongation factor EF-1α
   7577..8515    +  intron         EF-1α intron A: intron upstream of the start codon of human EF-1α
   8529..8618    +  CDS            3xHA: three tandem HA epitope tags
   8619..10148   +  CDS            ATP6V1B2: VATB2_HUMAN - Also known as ATP6B2, VPP3. Experimental evidence at protein level: Swiss-Prot protein existence level 1. Non-catalytic subunit of the V1 complex of vacuolar(H+)- ATPase (V-ATPase), a multisubunit enzyme composed of a peripheral complex (V1) that hydrolyzes ATP and a membrane integral complex (V0) that translocates protons (By similarity). V-ATPase is responsible for acidifying and maintaining the pH of intracellular compartments and in some cell types, is targeted to the plasma membrane, where it is responsible for acidifying the extracellular environment (PubMed:32001091). In r
  10164..10868   +  CDS            mNeonGreen: mNeonGreen is a basic (constitutively fluorescent) green/yellow fluorescent protein published in 2013, derived from Branchiostoma lanceolatum. It is reported to be a very rapidly-maturing monomer with moderate acid sensitivity.
>Addgene plasmid #228865 | pLV_3XHA-ATP6V1B2-mNeonGreen | addgene full sequence | sequence record 454343 | Addgene NGS Result
CCTCGAGGGCGGCCGCTCTAGAGTCGACGGGCCGCGGTAACAATTGTTAACTAACTTAAGCTAGCAACGG
TTTCCCTCTAGCGGGATCAATTCCGCCCCCCCCCCCTAACGTTACTGGCCGAAGCCGCTTGGAATAAGGC
CGGTGTGCGTTTGTCTATATGTTATTTTCCACCATATTGCCGTCTTTTGGCAATGTGAGGGCCCGGAAAC
CTGGCCCTGTCTTCTTGACGAGCATTCCTAGGGGTCTTTCCCCTCTCGCCAAAGGAATGCAAGGTCTGTT
GAATGTCGTGAAGGAAGCAGTTCCTCTGGAAGCTTCTTGAAGACAAACAACGTCTGTAGCGACCCTTTGC
AGGCAGCGGAACCCCCCACCTGGCGACAGGTGCCTCTGCGGCCAAAAGCCACGTGTATAAGATACACCTG
CAAAGGCGGCACAACCCCAGTGCCACGTTGTGAGTTGGATAGTTGTGGAAAGAGTCAAATGGCTCTCCTC
AAGCGTATTCAACAAGGGGCTGAAGGATGCCCAGAAGGTACCCCATTGTATGGGATCTGATCTGGGGCCT
CGGTGCACATGCTTTACATGTGTTTAGTCGAGGTTAAAAAAACGTCTAGGCCCCCCGAACCACGGGGACG
TGGTTTTCCTTTGAAAAACACGATAATACCATGGTCATGAAAACATTTAACATTTCTCAACAAGATCTAG
AATTAGTAGAAGTAGCGACAGAGAAGATTACAATGCTTTATGAGGATAATAAACATCATGTGGGAGCGGC
AATTCGTACGAAAACAGGAGAAATCATTTCGGCAGTACATATTGAAGCGTATATAGGACGAGTAACTGTT
TGTGCAGAAGCCATTGCGATTGGTAGTGCAGTTTCGAATGGACAAAAGGATTTTGACACGATTGTAGCTG
TTAGACACCCTTATTCTGACGAAGTAGATAGAAGTATTCGAGTGGTAAGTCCTTGTGGTATGTGTAGGGA
GTTGATTTCAGACTATGCACCAGATTGTTTTGTGTTAATAGAAATGAATGGCAAGTTAGTCAAAACTACG
ATTGAAGAACTCATTCCACTCAAATATACCCGAAATTAACCCGGGCGGGGCGCGTCTGGAACAATCAACC
TCTGGATTACAAAATTTGTGAAAGATTGACTGGTATTCTTAACTATGTTGCTCCTTTTACGCTATGTGGA
TACGCTGCTTTAATGCCTTTGTATCATGCTATTGCTTCCCGTATGGCTTTCATTTTCTCCTCCTTGTATA
AATCCTGGTTGCTGTCTCTTTATGAGGAGTTGTGGCCCGTTGTCAGGCAACGTGGCGTGGTGTGCACTGT
GTTTGCTGACGCAACCCCCACTGGTTGGGGCATTGCCACCACCTGTCAGCTCCTTTCCGGGACTTTCGCT
TTCCCCCTCCCTATTGCCACGGCGGAACTCATCGCCGCCTGCCTTGCCCGCTGCTGGACAGGGGCTCGGC
TGTTGGGCACTGACAATTCCGTGGTGTTGTCGGGGAAGCTGACGTCCTTTCCATGGCTGCTCGCCTGTGT
TGCCACCTGGATTCTGCGCGGGACGTCCTTCTGCTACGTCCCTTCGGCCCTCAATCCAGCGGACCTTCCT
TCCCGCGGCCTGCTGCCGGCTCTGCGGCCTCTTCCGCGTCTTCGCCTTCGCCCTCAGACGAGTCGGATCT
CCCTTTGGGCCGCCTCCCCGCCTGGAATTAATTCTGCAGTCGAGACCTAGAAAAACATGGAGCAATCACA
AGTAGCAATACAGCAGCTACCAATGCTGATTGTGCCTGGCTAGAAGCACAAGAGGAGGAGGAGGTGGGTT
TTCCAGTCACACCTCAGGTACCTTTAAGACCAATGACTTACAAGGCAGCTGTAGATCTTAGCCACTTTTT
AAAAGAAAAGAGGGGACTGGAAGGGCTAATTCACTCCCAACGAAGACAAGATATCCTTGATCTGTGGATC
TACCACACACAAGGCTACTTCCCTGATTAGCAGAACTACACACCAGGGCCAGGGGTCAGATATCCACTGA
CCTTTGGATGGTGCTACAAGCTAGTACCAGTTGAGCCAGATAAGGTAGAAGAGGCCAATAAAGGAGAGAA
CACCAGCTTGTTACACCCTGTGAGCCTGCATGGGATGGATGACCCGGAGAGAGAAGTGTTAGAGTGGAGG
TTTGACAGCCGCCTAGCATTTCATCACGTGGCCCGAGAGCTGCATCCGGAGTACTTCAAGAACTGCTGAT
ATCGAGCTTGCTACAAGGGACTTTCCGCTGGGGACTTTCCAGGGAGGCGTGGCCTGGGCGGGACTGGGGA
GTGGCGAGCCCTCAGATCCTGCATATAAGCAGCTGCTTTTTGCCTGTACTGGGTCTCTCTGGTTAGACCA
GATCTGAGCCTGGGAGCTCTCTGGCTAACTAGGGAACCCACTGCTTAAGCCTCAATAAAGCTTGCCTTGA
GTGCTTCAAGTAGTGTGTGCCCGTCTGTTGTGTGACTCTGGTAACTAGAGATCCCTCAGACCCTTTTAGT
CAGTGTGGAAAATCTCTAGCAGTAGTAGTTCATGTCATCTTATTATTCAGTATTTATAACTTGCAAAGAA
ATGAATATCAGAGAGTGAGAGGCCTTGACATTGCTAGCGTTTACCGTCGACCTCTAGCTAGAGCTTGGCG
TAATCATGGTCATAGCTGTTTCCTGTGTGAAATTGTTATCCGCTCACAATTCCACACAACATACGAGCCG
GAAGCATAAAGTGTAAAGCCTGGGGTGCCTAATGAGTGAGCTAACTCACATTAATTGCGTTGCGCTCACT
GCCCGCTTTCCAGTCGGGAAACCTGTCGTGCCAGCTGCATTAATGAATCGGCCAACGCGCGGGGAGAGGC
GGTTTGCGTATTGGGCGCTCTTCCGCTTCCTCGCTCACTGACTCGCTGCGCTCGGTCGTTCGGCTGCGGC
GAGCGGTATCAGCTCACTCAAAGGCGGTAATACGGTTATCCACAGAATCAGGGGATAACGCAGGAAAGAA
CATGTGAGCAAAAGGCCAGCAAAAGGCCAGGAACCGTAAAAAGGCCGCGTTGCTGGCGTTTTTCCATAGG
CTCCGCCCCCCTGACGAGCATCACAAAAATCGACGCTCAAGTCAGAGGTGGCGAAACCCGACAGGACTAT
AAAGATACCAGGCGTTTCCCCCTGGAAGCTCCCTCGTGCGCTCTCCTGTTCCGACCCTGCCGCTTACCGG
ATACCTGTCCGCCTTTCTCCCTTCGGGAAGCGTGGCGCTTTCTCATAGCTCACGCTGTAGGTATCTCAGT
TCGGTGTAGGTCGTTCGCTCCAAGCTGGGCTGTGTGCACGAACCCCCCGTTCAGCCCGACCGCTGCGCCT
TATCCGGTAACTATCGTCTTGAGTCCAACCCGGTAAGACACGACTTATCGCCACTGGCAGCAGCCACTGG
TAACAGGATTAGCAGAGCGAGGTATGTAGGCGGTGCTACAGAGTTCTTGAAGTGGTGGCCTAACTACGGC
TACACTAGAAGAACAGTATTTGGTATCTGCGCTCTGCTGAAGCCAGTTACCTTCGGAAAAAGAGTTGGTA
GCTCTTGATCCGGCAAACAAACCACCGCTGGTAGCGGTGGTTTTTTTGTTTGCAAGCAGCAGATTACGCG
CAGAAAAAAAGGATCTCAAGAAGATCCTTTGATCTTTTCTACGGGGTCTGACGCTCAGTGGAACGAAAAC
TCACGTTAAGGGATTTTGGTCATGAGATTATCAAAAAGGATCTTCACCTAGATCCTTTTAAATTAAAAAT
GAAGTTTTAAATCAATCTAAAGTATATATGAGTAAACTTGGTCTGACAGTTACCAATGCTTAATCAGTGA
GGCACCTATCTCAGCGATCTGTCTATTTCGTTCATCCATAGTTGCCTGACTCCCCGTCGTGTAGATAACT
ACGATACGGGAGGGCTTACCATCTGGCCCCAGTGCTGCAATGATACCGCGAGACCCACGCTCACCGGCTC
CAGATTTATCAGCAATAAACCAGCCAGCCGGAAGGGCCGAGCGCAGAAGTGGTCCTGCAACTTTATCCGC
CTCCATCCAGTCTATTAATTGTTGCCGGGAAGCTAGAGTAAGTAGTTCGCCAGTTAATAGTTTGCGCAAC
GTTGTTGCCATTGCTACAGGCATCGTGGTGTCACGCTCGTCGTTTGGTATGGCTTCATTCAGCTCCGGTT
CCCAACGATCAAGGCGAGTTACATGATCCCCCATGTTGTGCAAAAAAGCGGTTAGCTCCTTCGGTCCTCC
GATCGTTGTCAGAAGTAAGTTGGCCGCAGTGTTATCACTCATGGTTATGGCAGCACTGCATAATTCTCTT
ACTGTCATGCCATCCGTAAGATGCTTTTCTGTGACTGGTGAGTACTCAACCAAGTCATTCTGAGAATAGT
GTATGCGGCGACCGAGTTGCTCTTGCCCGGCGTCAATACGGGATAATACCGCGCCACATAGCAGAACTTT
AAAAGTGCTCATCATTGGAAAACGTTCTTCGGGGCGAAAACTCTCAAGGATCTTACCGCTGTTGAGATCC
AGTTCGATGTAACCCACTCGTGCACCCAACTGATCTTCAGCATCTTTTACTTTCACCAGCGTTTCTGGGT
GAGCAAAAACAGGAAGGCAAAATGCCGCAAAAAAGGGAATAAGGGCGACACGGAAATGTTGAATACTCAT
ACTCTTCCTTTTTCAATATTATTGAAGCATTTATCAGGGTTATTGTCTCATGAGCGGATACATATTTGAA
TGTATTTAGAAAAATAAACAAATAGGGGTTCCGCGCACATTTCCCCGAAAAGTGCCACCTGACGTCGACG
GATCGGGAGATCAACTTGTTTATTGCAGCTTATAATGGTTACAAATAAAGCAATAGCATCACAAATTTCA
CAAATAAAGCATTTTTTTCACTGCATTCTAGTTGTGGTTTGTCCAAACTCATCAATGTATCTTATCATGT
CTGGATCAACTGGATAACTCAAGCTAACCAAAATCATCCCAAACTTCCCACCCCATACCCTATTACCACT
GCCAATTACCTGTGGTTTCATTTACTCTAAACCTGTGATTCCTCTGAATTATTTTCATTTTAAAGAAATT
GTATTTGTTAAATATGTACTACAAACTTAGTAGTTGGAAGGGCTAATTCACTCCCAAAGAAGACAAGATA
TCCTTGATCTGTGGATCTACCACACACAAGGCTACTTCCCTGATTAGCAGAACTACACACCAGGGCCAGG
GGTCAGATATCCACTGACCTTTGGATGGTGCTACAAGCTAGTACCAGTTGAGCCAGATAAGGTAGAAGAG
GCCAATAAAGGAGAGAACACCAGCTTGTTACACCCTGTGAGCCTGCATGGGATGGATGACCCGGAGAGAG
AAGTGTTAGAGTGGAGGTTTGACAGCCGCCTAGCATTTCATCACGTGGCCCGAGAGCTGCATCCGGAGTA
CTTCAAGAACTGCTGATATCGAGCTTGCTACAAGGGACTTTCCGCTGGGGACTTTCCAGGGAGGCGTGGC
CTGGGCGGGACTGGGGAGTGGCGAGCCCTCAGATCCTGCATATAAGCAGCTGCTTTTTGCCTGTACTGGG
TCTCTCTGGTTAGACCAGATCTGAGCCTGGGAGCTCTCTGGCTAACTAGGGAACCCACTGCTTAAGCCTC
AATAAAGCTTGCCTTGAGTGCTTCAAGTAGTGTGTGCCCGTCTGTTGTGTGACTCTGGTAACTAGAGATC
CCTCAGACCCTTTTAGTCAGTGTGGAAAATCTCTAGCAGTGGCGCCCGAACAGGGACTTGAAAGCGAAAG
GGAAACCAGAGGAGCTCTCTCGACGCAGGACTCGGCTTGCTGAAGCGCGCACGGCAAGAGGCGAGGGGCG
GCGACTGGTGAGTACGCCAAAAATTTTGACTAGCGGAGGCTAGAAGGAGAGAGATGGGTGCGAGAGCGTC
AGTATTAAGCGGGGGAGAATTAGATCGCGATGGGAAAAAATTCGGTTAAGGCCAGGGGGAAAGAAAAAAT
ATAAATTAAAACATATAGTATGGGCAAGCAGGGAGCTAGAACGATTCGCAGTTAATCCTGGCCTGTTAGA
AACATCAGAAGGCTGTAGACAAATACTGGGACAGCTACAACCATCCCTTCAGACAGGATCAGAAGAACTT
AGATCATTATATAATACAGTAGCAACCCTCTATTGTGTGCATCAAAGGATAGAGATAAAAGACACCAAGG
AAGCTTTAGACAAGATAGAGGAAGAGCAAAACAAAAGTAAGACCACCGCACAGCAAGCGGCCGGCCGCTG
ATCTTCAGACCTGGAGGAGGAGATATGAGGGACAATTGGAGAAGTGAATTATATAAATATAAAGTAGTAA
AAATTGAACCATTAGGAGTAGCACCCACCAAGGCAAAGAGAAGAGTGGTGCAGAGAGAAAAAAGAGCAGT
GGGAATAGGAGCTTTGTTCCTTGGGTTCTTGGGAGCAGCAGGAAGCACTATGGGCGCAGCGTCAATGACG
CTGACGGTACAGGCCAGACAATTATTGTCTGGTATAGTGCAGCAGCAGAACAATTTGCTGAGGGCTATTG
AGGCGCAACAGCATCTGTTGCAACTCACAGTCTGGGGCATCAAGCAGCTCCAGGCAAGAATCCTGGCTGT
GGAAAGATACCTAAAGGATCAACAGCTCCTGGGGATTTGGGGTTGCTCTGGAAAACTCATTTGCACCACT
GCTGTGCCTTGGAATGCTAGTTGGAGTAATAAATCTCTGGAACAGATTTGGAATCACACGACCTGGATGG
AGTGGGACAGAGAAATTAACAATTACACAAGCTTAATACACTCCTTAATTGAAGAATCGCAAAACCAGCA
AGAAAAGAATGAACAAGAATTATTGGAATTAGATAAATGGGCAAGTTTGTGGAATTGGTTTAACATAACA
AATTGGCTGTGGTATATAAAATTATTCATAATGATAGTAGGAGGCTTGGTAGGTTTAAGAATAGTTTTTG
CTGTACTTTCTATAGTGAATAGAGTTAGGCAGGGATATTCACCATTATCGTTTCAGACCCACCTCCCAAC
CCCGAGGGGACCCGACAGGCCCGAAGGAATAGAAGAAGAAGGTGGAGAGAGAGACAGAGACAGATCCATT
CGATTAGTGAACGGATCTCGACGGTATCGCCTTTAAAAGAAAAGGGGGGATTGGGGGGTACAGTGCAGGG
GAAAGAATAGTAGACATAATAGCAACAGACATACAAACTAAAGAATTACAAAAACAAATTACAAAAATTC
AAAATTTTCGGGTTTATTACAGGGACAGCAGAGATCCAGTTTATCGATGAGGCCCTTTCGTCTTCACTCG
AGGTGCCCGTCAGTGGGCAGAGCGCACATCGCCCACAGTCCCCGAGAAGTTGGGGGGAGGGGTCGGCAAT
TGAACCGGTGCCTAGAGAAGGTGGCGCGGGGTAAACTGGGAAAGTGATGTCGTGTACTGGCTCCGCCTTT
TTCCCGAGGGTGGGGGAGAACCGTATATAAGTGCAGTAGTCGCCGTGAACGTTCTTTTTCGCAACGGGTT
TGCCGCCAGAACACAGGTAAGTGCCGTGTGTGGTTCCCGCGGGCCTGGCCTCTTTACGGGTTATGGCCCT
TGCGTGCCTTGAATTACTTCCACCTGGCTGCAGTACGTGATTCTTGATCCCGAGCTTCGGGTTGGAAGTG
GGTGGGAGAGTTCGAGGCCTTGCGCTTAAGGAGCCCCTTCGCCTCGTGCTTGAGTTGAGGCCTGGCCTGG
GCGCTGGGGCCGCCGCGTGCGAATCTGGTGGCACCTTCGCGCCTGTCTCGCTGCTTTCGATAAGTCTCTA
GCCATTTAAAATTTTTGATGACCTGCTGCGACGCTTTTTTTCTGGCAAGATAGTCTTGTAAATGCGGGCC
AAGATCTGCACACTGGTATTTCGGTTTTTGGGGCCGCGGGCGGCGACGGGGCCCGTGCGTCCCAGCGCAC
ATGTTCGGCGAGGCGGGGCCTGCGAGCGCGGCCACCGAGAATCGGACGGGGGTAGTCTCAAGCTGGCCGG
CCTGCTCTGGTGCCTGGCCTCGCGCCGCCGTGTATCGCCCCGCCCTGGGCGGCAAGGCTGGCCCGGTCGG
CACCAGTTGCGTGAGCGGAAAGATGGCCGCTTCCCGGCCCTGCTGCAGGGAGCTCAAAATGGAGGACGCG
GCGCTCGGGAGAGCGGGCGGGTGAGTCACCCACACAAAGGAAAAGGGCCTTTCCGTCCTCAGCCGTCGCT
TCATGTGACTCCACGGAGTACCGGGCGCCGTCCAGGCACCTCGATTAGTTCTCGAGCTTTTGGAGTACGT
CGTCTTTAGGTTGGGGGGAGGGGTTTTATGCGATGGAGTTTCCCCACACTGAGTGGGTGGAGACTGAAGT
TAGGCCAGCTTGGCACTTGATGTAATTCTCCTTGGAATTTGCCCTTTTTGAGTTTGGATCTTGGTTCATT
CTCAAGCCTCAGACAGTGGTTCAAAGTTTTTTTCTTCCATTTCAGGTGTCGTGAGATGTACCCATACGAT
GTTCCTGACTATGCGGGCTATCCCTATGACGTCCCGGACTATGCAGGATCCTATCCATATGACGTTCCAG
ATTACGCTGCGCTGCGGGCGATGCGGGGGATTGTCAACGGGGCCGCACCCGAGCTACCCGTGCCCACCGG
TGGGCCGGCGGTGGGAGCTCGGGAGCAGGCGCTGGCAGTCAGTCGGAACTACCTCTCCCAGCCTCGCCTC
ACATACAAGACAGTATCTGGAGTCAATGGTCCACTAGTGATCTTAGATCATGTTAAGTTTCCCAGGTATG
CTGAAATTGTCCATTTGACCTTACCGGATGGCACAAAGAGAAGTGGGCAAGTTCTGGAAGTTAGTGGTTC
CAAGGCAGTAGTTCAGGTATTTGAAGGGACTTCAGGTATAGATGCTAAGAAAACGTCCTGTGAGTTTACT
GGGGATATTCTCCGAACACCGGTGTCTGAGGATATGCTTGGTCGGGTATTCAATGGATCGGGAAAACCCA
TTGACAGAGGTCCTGTTGTACTGGCCGAAGACTTCCTTGATATCATGGGTCAGCCAATCAACCCTCAATG
TCGAATCTACCCAGAGGAAATGATTCAGACTGGCATTTCGGCCATCGATGGGATGAACAGTATTGCTAGG
GGGCAGAAAATTCCTATCTTCTCTGCTGCTGGGCTACCACACAATGAGATTGCAGCTCAGATCTGTCGCC
AGGCTGGTTTGGTAAAGAAATCCAAAGATGTAGTAGACTACAGTGAGGAAAATTTTGCAATTGTATTTGC
TGCTATGGGTGTAAACATGGAAACTGCCCGGTTCTTCAAATCTGACTTTGAAGAAAATGGCTCAATGGAC
AATGTCTGCCTCTTTTTGAACTTGGCTAATGACCCAACCATTGAGCGAATTATCACTCCTCGCCTGGCTC
TAACCACAGCTGAATTTCTGGCGTACCAATGTGAGAAACATGTATTGGTTATTCTAACAGACATGAGTTC
TTATGCTGAAGCACTTCGAGAGGTTTCAGCAGCCAGGGAAGAGGTACCTGGTCGACGAGGTTTTCCAGGT
TACATGTATACAGATTTAGCCACGATATATGAACGCGCTGGGCGAGTGGAAGGGAGAAACGGCTCGATTA
CTCAAATCCCTATTCTAACCATGCCTAATGATGATATCACTCACCCCATCCCAGACTTGACTGGCTACAT
TACAGAGGGGCAGATCTATGTGGACAGACAGCTGCACAACAGACAGATTTATCCACCTATCAATGTGCTG
CCCTCACTATCACGGTTAATGAAGTCTGCTATTGGAGAAGGGATGACCAGGAAGGATCATGCCGATGTAT
CTAACCAGCTATATGCGTGCTATGCTATTGGAAAGGATGTGCAAGCCATGAAAGCTGTCGTTGGAGAAGA
AGCCCTTACCTCAGATGATCTTCTCTACTTGGAATTTCTGCAGAAGTTTGAGAGGAACTTCATTGCTCAG
GGTCCTTACGAAAATCGCACTGTCTTTGAGACTTTGGACATTGGCTGGCAGCTACTCCGAATCTTCCCCA
AAGAAATGCTGAAGAGAATCCCTCAGAGCACCCTCAGCGAATTTTACCCTCGAGACTCTGCAAAGCATGG
CGGAGGCGGATCCGTGAGCAAGGGCGAGGAGGATAACATGGCCTCTCTCCCAGCGACACATGAGTTACAC
ATCTTTGGCTCCATCAACGGTGTGGACTTTGACATGGTGGGTCAGGGCACCGGCAATCCAAATGATGGTT
ATGAGGAGTTAAACCTGAAGTCCACCAAGGGTGACCTCCAGTTCTCCCCCTGGATTCTGGTCCCTCATAT
CGGGTATGGCTTCCATCAGTACCTGCCCTACCCTGACGGGATGTCGCCTTTCCAGGCCGCCATGGTAGAT
GGCTCCGGATACCAAGTCCATCGCACAATGCAGTTTGAAGATGGTGCCTCCCTTACTGTTAACTACCGCT
ACACCTACGAGGGAAGCCACATCAAAGGAGAGGCCCAGGTGAAGGGGACTGGTTTCCCTGCTGACGGTCC
TGTGATGACCAACTCGCTGACCGCTGCGGACTGGTGCAGGTCGAAGAAGACTTACCCCAACGACAAAACC
ATCATCAGTACCTTTAAGTGGAGTTACACCACTGGAAATGGCAAGCGCTACCGGAGCACTGCGCGGACCA
CCTACACCTTTGCCAAGCCAATGGCGGCTAACTATCTGAAGAACCAGCCGATGTACGTGTTCCGTAAGAC
GGAGCTCAAGCACTCCAAGACCGAGCTCAACTTCAAGGAGTGGCAAAAGGCCTTTACCGATGTGATGGGC
ATGGACGAGCTGTACAAGTGA
